Addgene plasmid #61311: pCaSpeR-act5cB-LexAQFw
Purpose: Expresses chimeric transactivator LexA_DBD:QF2w_AD in Drosophila
Depositing lab: Christopher Potter. Depositing organization: Johns Hopkins University and School of Medicine. Publication: Improved and expanded Q-system reagents for genetic manipulations. Riabinina O, Luginbuhl D, Marr E, Liu S, Wu MN, Luo L, Potter CJ. Nat Methods. 2015 Jan 12. doi: 10.1038/nmeth.3250. PubMed 25581800.
Backbone
  Vector backbone: pCaSpeR
  Vector type: Insect Expression
  Selectable markers: w+ in Drosophila
Growth in bacteria
  Bacterial resistance: Ampicillin, 100 μg/mL
  Growth temperature: 37°C
  Growth strain: DH5alpha
  Copy number: Unknown
Gene/Insert
  Gene/Insert name: LexA_DBD::QF2w_AD (alt names: LexA DNA binding domain; QF2w activation domain; chimeric transactivator)
  Species: Synthetic
  Insert size (bp): 1119
  Mutation: Changed EK on C-terminus of QF2 to KKKK
Terms and licenses: Academic/Nonprofit Terms; Industry Terms: Not Available to Industry
Depositor comments: Please see this additional reference https://www.ncbi.nlm.nih.gov/pubmed/20434990 for more information on the Q-system.
How to cite: pCaSpeR-act5cB-LexAQFw was a gift from Christopher Potter (Addgene plasmid # 61311 ; http://n2t.net/addgene:61311 ; RRID:Addgene_61311)
