[The description below was written by a language model from this plasmid's Addgene catalogue record and pLannotate feature annotations shown in this document.]
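Description:
pCaSpeR-act5cB-LexAQFw is a 12.4 kb Drosophila P-element transformation and insect expression vector built on the pCaSpeR backbone. In bacteria it is maintained through a ColE1/pMB1-type origin and selected with ampicillin via the β-lactamase gene; short remnants of the pBR322 bom and rop regions are also annotated. The fly-relevant portion lies between the P element 5' and 3' ends, which allow transposase-mediated integration into the Drosophila germline. Within these ends sits the mini-white marker, a shortened white gene lacking part of its first intron, so that transformants can be recognised by restored eye pigmentation in a white mutant background.

The payload is a synthetic chimeric transactivator of about 1.1 kb, driven by the Drosophila actin 5C promoter, which gives strong, broadly ubiquitous expression. It fuses the bacterial LexA sequence, supplying the DNA-binding domain, to the activation domain of QF2w, derived from the Neurospora crassa qa-1F regulator. The "w" variant carries a C-terminal change in which the EK residues of QF2 are replaced by KKKK. Short actin-like fragments annotated just downstream of the fusion probably reflect actin 5C gene sequence carried with the expression cassette rather than part of the transactivator; the record does not name a terminator.

The resulting protein should bind LexA operator sites and activate LexAop-linked reporters or effectors. Because it uses the QF activation domain, it belongs to the expanded Q-system toolkit for binary and intersectional control of transgene expression in flies.
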