Features (pLannotate 1.2.2; 15 found; start..end, strand, type, name):
      1..586     +  misc_feature   P element 5' end: No description available
   1364..4246    -  CDS            mini-white: Drosophila white gene eye color pigment; white; This is a modified version of the white gene lacking part of the first intron.
   4770..7303    +  promoter       Ac5 promoter: Drosophila melanogaster actin 5C promoter
   7352..7957    +  CDS            lexA: LEXA_ECOLI - Also known as exrA, spr, tsl, umuA. Experimental evidence at protein level: Swiss-Prot protein existence level 1. Represses a number of genes involved in the response to DNA damage (SOS response), including recA and lexA. Binds to the 16 bp palindromic sequence 5'-CTGTATATATATACAG-3'. In the presence of single- stranded DNA, RecA interacts with LexA causing an autocatalytic cleavage which disrupts the DNA-binding part of LexA, leading to derepression of the SOS regulon and eventually DNA repair. Implicated in hydroxy radical-mediated cell death induced by hydroxyurea treatment (Pu
   7961..8461    +  CDS            qa-1f (fragment): QA1F_NEUCR - Protein predicted: Swiss-Prot protein existence level 4. Transcription activation of genes for enzymes and proteins of quinate metabolism by binding to a 16 base-pair sequence (consensus 5'- GGRTAARYRYTTAYCC-3') in front of each Qa genes. From Neurospora crassa (strain ATCC 24698 / 74-OR23-1A / CBS 708.71 / DSM 1257 / FGSC 987).
   8452..8565    +  CDS            ACT_CRAVI (fragment): Experimental evidence at transcript level: Swiss-Prot protein existence level 2. Actins are highly conserved proteins that are involved in various types of cell motility and are ubiquitously expressed in all eukaryotic cells. From Crassostrea virginica (Eastern oyster).
   8548..8643    +  CDS            ACT_DICVI: Experimental evidence at transcript level: Swiss-Prot protein existence level 2. Actins are highly conserved proteins that are involved in various types of cell motility and are ubiquitously expressed in all eukaryotic cells. From Dictyocaulus viviparus (Bovine lungworm).
   9434..9666    +  misc_feature   P element 3' end: P element 3' end
   9666..10168   +  gene           mini-white (fragment): white; This modified version of the white gene lacks part of the first intron.
  10167..10236   -  misc_feature   bom (fragment): basis of mobility region from pBR322
  10338..10373   -  CDS            rop (fragment): Rop protein, which maintains plasmids at low copy number; rop
  10468..10572   +  promoter       AmpR promoter: bla
  10573..11433   +  CDS            AmpR: β-lactamase; bla; confers resistance to ampicillin, carbenicillin, and related antibiotics
  11604..12192   +  rep_origin     ori: high-copy-number ColE1/pMB1/pBR322/pUC origin of replication
  12198..12426   +  CDS            mini-white (fragment): Drosophila white gene eye color pigment; white; This is a modified version of the white gene lacking part of the first intron.
>Addgene plasmid #61311 | pCaSpeR-act5cB-LexAQFw | depositor full sequence | sequence record 99641 | pCaSpeR-act5cB-LexAQFw sequence 12426 bps
CATGATGAAATAACATAAGGTGGTCCCGTCGATAGCCGAAGCTTACCGAAGTATACACTTAAATTCAGTG
CACGTTTGCTTGTTGAGAGGAAAGGTTGTGTGCGGACGAATTTTTTTTTGAAAACATTAACCCTTACGTG
GAATAAAAAAAAATGAAATATTGCAAATTTTGCTGCAAAGCTGTGACTGGAGTAAAATTAATTCACGTGC
CGAAGTGTGCTATTAAGAGAAAATTGTGGGAGCAGAGCCTTGGGTGCAGCCTTGGTGAAAACTCCCAAAT
TTGTGATACCCACTTTAATGATTCGCAGTGGAAGGCTGCACCTGCAAAAGGTCAGACATTTAAAAGGAGG
CGACTCAACGCAGATGCCGTACCTAGTAAAGTGATAGAGCCTGAACCAGAAAAGATAAAAGAAGGCTATA
CCAGTGGGAGTACACAAACAGAGTAAGTTTGAATAGTAAAAAAAATCATTTATGTAAACAATAACGTGAC
TGTGCGTTAGGTCCTGTTCATTGTTTAATGAAAATAAGAGCTTGAGGGAAAAAATTCGTACTTTGGAGTA
CGAAATGCGTCGTTTAGAGCAGCAGCCGAATTAATTCTAGTTCCAGTGAAATCCAAGCATTTTCTAAATT
AAATGTATTCTTATTATTATAGTTGTTATTTTTGATATATATAAACAACACTATTATGCCCACCATTTTT
TTGAGATGCATCTACACAAGGAACAAACACTGGATGTCACTTTCAGTTCAAATTGTAACGCTAATCACTC
CGAACAGGTCACAAAAAATTACCTTAAAAAGTCATAATATTAAATTAGAATAAATATAGCTGTGAGGGAA
ATATATACAAATATATTGGAGCAAATAAATTGTACATACAAATATTTATTACTAATTTCTATTGAGACGA
AATGAACCACTCGGAACCATTTGAGCGAACCGAATCGCGCGGAACTAACGACAGTCGCTCCAAGGTCGTC
GAACAAAAGGTGAATGTGTTGCGGAGAGCGGGTGGGAGACAGCGAAAGAGCAACTACGAAACGTGGTGTG
GTGGAGGTGAATTATGAAGAGGGCGCGCGATTTGAAAAGTATGTATATAAAAAATATATCCCGGTGTTTT
ATGTAGCGATAAACGAGTTTTTGATGTAAGGTATGCAGGTGTGTAAGTCTTTTGGTTAGAAGACAAATCC
AAAGTCTACTTGTGGGGATGTTCGAAGGGGAAATACTTGTATTCTATAGGTCATATCTTGTTTTTATTGG
CACAAATATAATTACATTAGCTTTTTGAGGGGGCAATAAACAGTAAACACGATGGTAATAATGGTAAAAA
AAAAAACAAGCAGTTATTTCGGATATATGTCGGCTACTCCTTGCGTCGGGCCCGAAGTCTTAGAGCCAGA
TATGCGAGCACCCGGAAGCTCACGATGAGAATGGCCAGACCCACGTAGTCCAGCGGCAGATCGGCGGCGG
AGAAGTTAAGCGTCTCCAGGATGACCTTGCCCGAACTGGGGCACGTGGTGTTCGACGATGTGCAGCTAAT
TTCGCCCGGCTCCACGTCCGCCCATTGGTTAATCAGCAGACCCTCGTTGGCGTAACGGAACCATGAGAGG
TACGACAACCATTTGAGGTATACTGGCACCGAGCCCGAGTTCAAGAAGAAGCCGCCAAAGAGCAGGAATG
GTATGATAACCGGCGGACCCACAGACAGCGCCATCGAGGTCGAGGAGCTGGCGCAGGATATTAGATATCC
GAAGGACGTTGACACATTGGCCACCAGAGTGACCAGCGCCAGGCAGTTGAAGAAGTGCAGCACTCCGGCC
CGCAGTCCGATCATCGGATAGGCAATCGCCGTGAAGACCAGTGGCACTGTGAGAAAAAGCGGTAATTCGG
CAATCGTTTTGCCCAGAAAGTATGTGTCACAGCGATAAAGTCGACTTCGGGCCTCCCTCATAAAAACTGG
CAGCTCTGAGGTGAACACCTAAATCGAATCGATTCATTAGAAAGTTAGTAAATTATTAATATGCAAATGT
ATTCTAAACAAGACTTACATTTATCGTGGCAAAGACGTTTTGAAAGGTCATGTTGGTCAGGAAGAGGAAG
ATGGCTCCGTTGATATTCATCACGCCCACTTGCGTGAGTTGTTGGCCCAAAAAGATGAGGCCAATCAAGA
TGGCAACCATCTGCAAATTAAAATGTTACTCGCATCTCATTAATATTCATATCTTCAACATGTTCGCGAG
TTAAATGAAATTTATTTATTTTCTGCAAAACTATAAACTATACATCTCATTGAAAAAAACTAAGAAGGGT
GTGGAATCAGGCAATTCTAACTAAAATCTAGCGAATTTGTTTCCAAGAATTGTAAGCGTTATATCATTTG
TTTCCACTGGAACCACTCACCGTTGTCTGAATAAGTCGCACTTTTACGAGGAGTGGTTCCTTGAGCACCG
ACAGCCAGGATCGCCACAGGACCGCCCGGAACTGCATGAACCAGGTGGCCTTGTAGGTGTACCCATTCTC
CGGCTGCTCCAGTGGCTTCTCCAAATTTTTGGTGGCCAACAACTGCTCCATATCCCGGGCTACTTTGCTA
ATAGCAAAATTGTCGCATATCTTGGCGATCCGATCACGGGACTCGATCTCCCGTCCGGGCACAACGGCCA
ACACCTGTACGTAAAAGTCCGCCGGATTGTAGTTGGTAGGACACTGGGCACCCACGCTGGATAGGAGTTG
AGATGTAATGTAATGCTAGATACCCTTAATAAACACATCGAACTCACTAGGAAAAGAAGTCGACGGCTTC
GCTGGGAGTGCCCAAGAAAGCTACCCTGCCCTCGGCCATCAGAAGGATCTTGTCAAAGAGCTCAAACAGC
TCGGAAGACGGCTGATGAATGGTCAGGATGACGGTCTTGCCCTTCTGCGACAGCTTCTTCAGCACCTGGA
CGACGCTGTGGGCGGTAAATGAGTCCAGTCCGGAGGTGGGCTCATCGCAGATCAGAAGCGGCGGATCGGT
TAGTGCCTCGGAGGCGAATGCCAGACGCTTCCTTTCTCCGCCGGACAGACCTTTCACCCTGCCGGGCACA
CCGATGATCGTGTGCTGACATTTGCTGAGCGAAAGCTCCTGGATCACCTGATCCACGCGGGCCACTCGCT
GCCGATAGGTCAGATGTCGTGGCATCCGCACCATGGCCTGGAAAATCAGGTGTTCCCTGGCCGTTAGGGA
GCCGATAAAGAGGTCATCCTGCTGGACATAGGCGCACCTGGCCTGCATCTCCTTGGCGTCCACAGGTTGG
CCATTGAGCAGTCGCATCCCGGATGGCGATACTTGGATGCCCTGCGGCGATCGAAAGGCAAGGGCATTCA
GCAGGGTCGTCTTTCCGGCACCGGAACTGCCCATCACGGCCAAAAGTTCGCCCGGATAGGCCACGCCGCA
AACTGAGTTTCAAATTGGTAATTGGACCCTTTATTAAGATTTCACACAGATCAGCCGACTGCGAATAGAA
ACTCACCGTTCTTGAGCAAATGTTTCCTGGGCGCCGGTATGTGTCGCTCGTTGCAGAATAGTCCGCGTGT
CCGGTTGACCAGCTGCCGCCATCCGGAGCCCGGCTGATTGACCGCCCCAAAGATGTCCATATTGTGCCAG
GCATAGGTGAGGTTCTCGGCTAGTTGGCCGCTCCCTGAACCGGAGTCCTCCGGCGGACTGGGTGGCAGGA
GCGTGCCGTAGTTTTTGGCCTGCCCGAAGCCCTGGTTAATGCAGCTCTGCGAAGCCGCTCCGCTGTCACC
CTGCAATGATAGGGGATCTCAAATATCAACTACAAGCGTTATGCTCATCTAACCCCGAACAAAACGAAGT
ATCCTACGAAGTAGGTTTATACTTTTATTTATTTTTTGTGCATCTAGGATCAGCTTAAAATATCTGGTTG
TTATATTTTTTGTAAAAAAGAATGTAGTCGAAAATGAATGCCTTTAGATGTCTTGATCATGATATGATCT
TAAAAATTGTCTTATATAGCGAGCACAGCTACCAGAATAATCTGTTTCGTGTCACTATTTGTTTGTGCGA
TTGCGGTTTGGGATTTTTGTGGGTCGCAGTTCTCACGCCGCAGACAATTTGATGTTGCAATCGCAGTTCC
TATAGATCAAGTGAACTTAAGATGTATGCACATGTACTACTCACATTGTTCAGATGCTCGGCAGATGGGT
GTTTGCTGCCTCCGCGAATTAATAGCTCCTGATCCTCTTGGCCCATTGCCGGGATTTTTCACACTTTCCC
CTGCTTACCCACCCAAAACCAATCACCACCCCAATCACTCAAAAAACAAACAAAAATAAGAAGCGAGAGG
AGTTTTGGCACAGCACTTTGTGTTTAATTGATGGCGTAAACCGCTTGGAGCTTCGTCACGAAACCGCTGA
CAAAGTGCAACTGAAGGCGGACATTGACGCTAGGTAACGCTACAAACGGTGGCGAAAGAGATAGCGGACG
CAGCGGCGAAAGAGACGGCGATATTTCTGTGGACAGAGAAGGAGGCAAACAGCGCTGACTTTGAGTGGAA
TGTCATTTTGAGTGAGAGGTAATCGAAAGAACCTGGTACATCAAATACCCTTGGATCGAAGTAAATTTAA
AACTGATCAGATAAGTTCAATGATATCCAGTGCAGTAAAAAAAAAAAATGTTTTTTTTATCTACTTTCCG
CAAAAATGGGTTTTATTAACTTACATACATACTAGAATTCTATATTCTAAAAACACAAATGATACTTCTA
AAAAAAAATCATGAATGGCATCAACTCTGAATCAAATCTTTGCAGATGCACCTACTTCTCATTTCCACTG
TCACATCATTTTTCCAGATCTCGCTGCCTGTTATGTGGCCCACAAACCAAGACACGTTTTATGGCCATTA
AAGCTGGCTGATCGTCGCCAAACACCAAATACATAATGAATATGTACACATTCGAGAAAGAAGCGATCAA
AGAAGCGTCTTCGGGCGGAGTAGGAGAATGCGGAGGAGAAGGAGAACGAGCTGATCTAGTATCTCTCCAC
AATCCAATGCCAACTGACCAACTGGCCATATTCGGAGCAATTTGAAGCCAATTTCCATCGCCTGGCGATC
GCTCCATTCTTGGCTATATGTTTTTCACCGTTACCCGGGGCCATTTTCAAAGACTCGTCGGCAAGATAAG
ATTGTGTCACTCGCTGTCTCTCTTCATTTGTCGAAGAATGCTGAGGAATTTCGCGATGACGTCGGCGAGT
ATTTTGAAGAATGAGAATAATTTGTATTTATACGAAAATCAGTTAGTGGAATTTTCTACAAAAACATGTT
ATCTATAGATAATTTTGTTGCAAAATATGTTGACTATGACAAAGATTGTATGTATATACCTTTAATGTAT
TCTCATTTTCTTATGTATTTATAATGGCAATGATGATACTGATGATATTTTAAGATGATGCCAGACCACA
GGCTGATTTCTGCGTCTTTTGCCGAACGCAGTGCATGTGCGGTTGTTGTTTTTTGGAATAGTTTCAATTT
TCGGACTGTCCGCTTTGATTTCAGTTTCTTGGCTTATTCAAAAAGCAAAGTAAAGCCAAAAAAGCGAGAT
GGCAATACCAAATGCGGCAAAACGGTAGTGGAAGGAAAGGGGTGCGGGGCAGCGGAAGGAAGGGTGGGGC
GGGGCGTGGCGGGGTCTGTGGCTGGGCGCGACGTCACCGACGTTGGAGCCACTCCTTTGACCATGTGTGC
GTGTGTGTATTATTCGTGTCTCGCCACTCGCCGGTTGTTTTTTTCTTTTTATCTCGCTCTCTCTAGCGCC
ATCTCGTACGCATGCTCAACGCACCGCATGTTGCCGTGTCCTTTATGCGTCATTTTGGCTCGAAATAGGC
AATTATTTAAACAAAGATTAGTCAACGAAAACGCTAAAATAAATAAGTCTACAATATGGTTACTTATTGC
CATGTGTGTGCAGCCAACGATAGCAACAAAAGCAACAACACAGTGGCTTTCCCTCTTTCACTTTTTGTTT
GCAAGCGCGTGCGAGCAAGACGGCACGACCGGCAAACGCAATTACGCTGACAAAGAGCAGACGAAGTTTT
GGCCGAAAAACATCAAGGCGCCTGATACGAATGCATTTGCAATAACAATTGCGATATTTAATATTGTTTA
TGAAGCTGTTTGACTTCAAAACACACAAAAAAAAAAATAAAACAAATTATTTGAAAGAGAATTAGGAATC
GGACAGCTTATCGTTACGGGCTAACAGCACACCGAGACGAAATAGCTTACCTGACGTCACAGCCTCTGGA
AGAACTGCCGCCAAGCAGACGATGCAGAGGACGACACATAGAGTAGCGGAGTAGGCCAGCGTAGTACGCA
TGTGCTTGTGTGTGAGGCGTCTCTCTCTTCGTCTCCTGTTTGCGCAAACGCATAGACTGCACTGAGAAAA
TCGATTACCTATTTTTTATGAATGAATATTTGCACTATTACTATTCAAAACTATTAAGATAGCAATCACA
TTCAATAGCCAAATACTATACCACCTGAGCGATGCAACGAAATGATCAATTTGAGCAAAAATGCTGCATA
TTTAGGACGGCATCATTATAGAAATGCTTCTTGCTGTGTACTTTTCTCTCGTCTGGCAGCTGTTTCGCCG
TTATTGTTAAAACCGGCTTAAGTTAGGTGTGTTTTCTACGACTAGTGAATGCCCTACTAGAAGATGTGTG
TTGCACAAAATGTCCCTGGAATAACCAATTTGAAGTGCAGATAGCAGTAAACGTAAGCTAATATGAATAT
TATTTAACTGTAATGTTTTAATATCGCTGGACATTACTAATAAACCCACTATAAACACATGTACATATGT
ATGTTTTGGCATACAATGAGTAGTTGGGGAAAAAATGTGTAAAAGCACCGTGACCATCACAGCATAAAGA
TAACCAGCTGAAGTATCGAATATGAGTAACCCCCAAATTGAATCACATGCCGCAACTGATAGGACCCATG
GAAGTACACTCTTCATGGCGATATACAAGACACACACAAGCACGAACACCCAGTTGCGGAGGAAATTCTC
CGTAAATGAAAACCCAATCGGCGAACAATTCATACCCATATATGGTAAAAGTTTTGAACGCGACTTGAGA
GCGGAGAGCATTGCGGCTGATAAGGTTTTAGCGCTAAGCGGGCTTTATAAAACGGGCTGCGGGACCAGTT
TTCATATCACTACCGTTTGAGTTCTTGTGCTGTGTGGATACTCCTCCCGACACAAAGCCGCTCCATCAGC
CAGCAGTCGTCTAATCCAGAGACCCCGGATCCAAAATGCCACCCAAGAAGAAGCGAAAAGTAGAAGATCC
AATGAAGGCTCTCACGGCCCGACAACAGGAAGTTTTTGATTTGATACGGGATCATATATCCCAAACGGGT
ATGCCTCCGACCCGCGCAGAGATAGCACAGCGACTGGGCTTTCGATCGCCTAACGCCGCGGAGGAGCACT
TGAAGGCACTGGCCCGCAAGGGTGTCATTGAAATCGTGTCCGGTGCGAGCCGCGGAATCCGGCTGTTGCA
GGAGGAGGAAGAGGGCCTGCCACTGGTGGGACGCGTGGCCGCTGGCGAGCCGCTGCTGGCCCAGCAACAC
ATAGAGGGACACTATCAGGTGGACCCCTCCTTGTTTAAGCCAAATGCTGATTTCCTGTTGCGGGTGTCGG
GAATGTCCATGAAGGACATCGGTATTATGGATGGTGACCTCCTCGCCGTCCATAAGACACAGGATGTCAG
GAACGGCCAGGTAGTCGTTGCCAGGATAGACGATGAGGTCACTGTGAAACGTCTCAAGAAGCAAGGCAAT
AAGGTCGAGCTGCTGCCGGAGAATAGCGAGTTCAAGCCGATCGTGGTGGATCTGCGACAGCAGTCCTTTA
CTATCGAGGGCTTGGCCGTGGGTGTGATCCGCAACGGAGATTGGCTGGGACGTCAGTTGGAGCTCCCTCC
TACCGCCACGGCTACGGCCTCGATAATGCCGCACGTGATGGAGCAGCCTCTCAGTACCAGCATTAACCCC
GTCAACGACCGCTTCAACGGTATTCCCAACCCCACTCCGTATAACTCCGATGCAGCTCTCGATGCTATCA
CTCAGACCAACGATTATGGAAGCGTAAATACACATGGTATCCTCTCTACTTACCCGCCACCGGCTACGCA
CCTTAATGAAGCTTCCGTCGCTCTCGCTCCCGGTGGCGCCCCCCCCCGACCGCCTCCTCCGTATGTTGAC
AGCACGACCAATCACCCGCCGTACCACTCGAATCTGGTTCCAATGGCGAACTTTGGTTACTCGACCGTTG
ATTACGATGCCATGGTTGACGATTTGGCTAGCATTGAATACACGGACGCTGTGGATGTCGACCCACAGTT
TATGACCAATCTGGGATTCGTTCCTGGATGTAACTTCTCCGACATTAATACATACAAAAAGAAGAAATGA
GCGGCCGCGATCCGTCGACCATGAAGATCAAGATCATTGCCCCGCCAGAGCGCAAGTACTCTGTCTGGAT
CGGTGGCTCCATCCTGGCTTCGCTGTCCACCTTCCAGCAGATGTGGATCTCCAAGCAGGAGTACGACGAG
TCCGGCCCCTCCATTGTGCACCGCAAGTGCTTCTAAGAAGGATCGCTTGTCTGGGCAAGAGGATCAGGAT
CGGGATGGTCTTGATTCTGCTGGAGGAGGAGGAGGAGAAGTCGAGGAAGCAGCAGCGAAAGTGCAAGTGC
GAGTGGTGGAAGTTTGGAGTGCAGCACAACAAAATCAACAACAACACCAACTACAAGATGAAAAGAGCGG
AACCACCTGCACACCATCATCACTATCATCATCGTTTTGGGCGCATGTTGTGTGGTTCCAGCGTATTAAT
ATAATTAATTTATTCCACATGAGATATGATATGATATACTATGTATTTTTTGTTTTTTTTTTATTTGTAA
ACCTTTAATATAACAAGAACTACAAAAAATGAAAATGAGCGAAAATGCATATTCTGCCATTCCACACACA
CACCAACAACACCCAACACACGCACACCCACAAGCTTACACACACACATTCGCGGCATGACAAGGACATC
AAGATAAAGAAGAACTTAAAGAAGATATTTCCCAAAGCGCAAAAAGAACACACACACATTGCAAAACACA
AACAACACACTAGCGTTTTGTACAATTCGTCAGCAACCTTATGTATTATTTTTTAATTATGATGTAATTA
TAAACAAAGTGAAACAAAAATATGAAAACAAAAAGGAAAATCAAATCTGTCTTCTCTTTCTCCCGCTCTC
CTCGCTCTCTGCTGCTAACCTCGCCCTCTCCTCTCTCATCTTTTTGTCTGTCTCTCTTCACATTTTTGCC
GGCCGGCAAAATAATAACCCACACACACTCACACTTGGCTGCAGCCCAAGCTTTGCGTACTCGCAAATTA
TTAAAAATAAAACTTTAAAAATAATTTCGTCTAATTAATATTATGAGTTAATTCAAACCCCACGGACATG
CTAAGGGTTAATCAACAATCATATCGCTGTCTCACTCAGACTCAATACGACACTCAGAATACTATTCCTT
TCACTCGCACTTATTGCAAGCATACGTTAAGTGGATGTCTCTTGCCGACGGGACCACCTTATGTTATTTC
ATCATGGTCTGGCCATTCTCATCGTGAGCTTCCGGGTGCTCGCATATCTGGCTCTAAGACTTCGGGCCCG
ACGCAAGGAGTAGCCGACATATATCCGAAATAACTGCTTGTTTTTTTTTTTACCATTATTACCATCGTGT
TTACTGTTTATTGCCCCCTCAAAAAGCTAATGTAATTATATTTGTGCCAATAAAAACAAGATATGACCTA
TAGAATACAAGTATTTCCCCTTCGAACATCCCCACAAGTAGACTTTGGATTTGTCTTCTAACCAAAAGAC
TTACACACCTGCATACCTTACATCAAAAACTCGTTTATCGCTACATAAAACACCGGGATATATTTTTTAT
ATACATACTTTTCAAATCGCGCGCCCTCTTCATAATTCACCTCCACCACACCACGTTTCGTAGTTGCTCT
TTCGCTGTCTCCCACCCGCTCTCCGCAACACATTCACCTTTTGTTCGACGACCTTGGAGCGACTGTCGTT
AGTTCCGCGCGATTCGGTGCGGTATTTCACACCGCATATGGTGCACTCTCAGTACAATCTGCTCTGATGC
CGCATAGTTAAGCCAGCCCCGACACCCGCCAACACCCGCTGACGCGCCCTGACGGGCTTGTCTGCTCCCG
GCATCCGCTTACAGACAAGCTGTGACCGTCTCCGGGAGCTGCATGTGTCAGAGGTTTTCACCGTCATCAC
CGAAACGCGCGAGACGAAAGGGCCTCGTGATACGCCTATTTTTATAGGTTAATGTCATGATAATAATGGT
TTCTTAGACGTCAGGTGGCACTTTTCGGGGAAATGTGCGCGGAACCCCTATTTGTTTATTTTTCTAAATA
CATTCAAATATGTATCCGCTCATGAGACAATAACCCTGATAAATGCTTCAATAATATTGAAAAAGGAAGA
GTATGAGTATTCAACATTTCCGTGTCGCCCTTATTCCCTTTTTTGCGGCATTTTGCCTTCCTGTTTTTGC
TCACCCAGAAACGCTGGTGAAAGTAAAAGATGCTGAAGATCAGTTGGGTGCACGAGTGGGTTACATCGAA
CTGGATCTCAACAGCGGTAAGATCCTTGAGAGTTTTCGCCCCGAAGAACGTTTTCCAATGATGAGCACTT
TTAAAGTTCTGCTATGTGGCGCGGTATTATCCCGTGTTGACGCCGGGCAAGAGCAACTCGGTCGCCGCAT
ACACTATTCTCAGAATGACTTGGTTGAGTACTCACCAGTCACAGAAAAGCATCTTACGGATGGCATGACA
GTAAGAGAATTATGCAGTGCTGCCATAACCATGAGTGATAACACTGCGGCCAACTTACTTCTGACAACGA
TCGGAGGACCGAAGGAGCTAACCGCTTTTTTGCACAACATGGGGGATCATGTAACTCGCCTTGATCGTTG
GGAACCGGAGCTGAATGAAGCCATACCAAACGACGAGCGTGACACCACGATGCCTGTAGCAATGGCAACA
ACGTTGCGCAAACTATTAACTGGCGAACTACTTACTCTAGCTTCCCGGCAACAATTAATAGACTGGATGG
AGGCGGATAAAGTTGCAGGACCACTTCTGCGCTCGGCCCTTCCGGCTGGCTGGTTTATTGCTGATAAATC
TGGAGCCGGTGAGCGTGGGTCTCGCGGTATCATTGCAGCACTGGGGCCAGATGGTAAGCCCTCCCGTATC
GTAGTTATCTACACGACGGGGAGTCAGGCAACTATGGATGAACGAAATAGACAGATCGCTGAGATAGGTG
CCTCACTGATTAAGCATTGGTAACTGTCAGACCAAGTTTACTCATATATACTTTAGATTGATTTAAAACT
TCATTTTTAATTTAAAAGGATCTAGGTGAAGATCCTTTTTGATAATCTCATGACCAAAATCCCTTAACGT
GAGTTTTCGTTCCACTGAGCGTCAGACCCCGTAGAAAAGATCAAAGGATCTTCTTGAGATCCTTTTTTTC
TGCGCGTAATCTGCTGCTTGCAAACAAAAAAACCACCGCTACCAGCGGTGGTTTGTTTGCCGGATCAAGA
GCTACCAACTCTTTTTCCGAAGGTAACTGGCTTCAGCAGAGCGCAGATACCAAATACTGTCCTTCTAGTG
TAGCCGTAGTTAGGCCACCACTTCAAGAACTCTGTAGCACCGCCTACATACCTCGCTCTGCTAATCCTGT
TACCAGTGGCTGCTGCCAGTGGCGATAAGTCGTGTCTTACCGGGTTGGACTCAAGACGATAGTTACCGGA
TAAGGCGCAGCGGTCGGGCTGAACGGGGGGTTCGTGCACACAGCCCAGCTTGGAGCGAACGACCTACACC
GAACTGAGATACCTACAGCGTGAGCATTGAGAAAGCGCCACGCTTCCCGAAGGGAGAAAGGCGGACAGGT
ATCCGGTAAGCGGCAGGGTCGGAACAGGAGAGCGCACGAGGGAGCTTCCAGGGGGAAACGCCTGGTATCT
TTATAGTCCTGTCGGGTTTCGCCACCTCTGACTTGAGCGTCGATTTTTGTGATGCTCGTCAGGGGGGCGG
AGCCTATGGAAAAACGCCTTCTTCTTGAACTCGGGCTCGGTGCCAGTATACCTCAAATGGTTGTCGTACC
TCTCATGGTTCCGTTACGCCAACGAGGGTCTGCTGATTAACCAATGGGCGGACGTGGAGCCGGGCGAAAT
TAGCTGCACATCGTCGAACACCACGTGCCCCAGTTCGGGCAAGGTCATCCTGGAGACGCTTAACTTCTCC
GCCGCCGATCTGCCGCTGGACTACGTGGGTCTGGCC
