>Addgene plasmid #61311 | pCaSpeR-act5cB-LexAQFw | addgene partial sequence | sequence record 102175 | AC5 5'-ACACAAAGCCGCTCCATCAG-3'
AATGCCACCCAAGAAGAAGCGAAAAGTAGAAGATCCAATGAAGGCTCTCACGGCCCGACAACAGGAAGTT
TTTGATTTGATACGGGATCATATATCCCAAACGGGTATGCCTCCGACCCGCGCAGAGATAGCACAGCGAC
TGGGCTTTCGATCGCCTAACGCCGCGGAGGAGCACTTGAAGGCACTGGCCCGCAAGGGTGTCATTGAAAT
CGTGTCCGGTGCGAGCCGCGGAATCCGGCTGTTGCAGGAGGAGGAAGAGGGCCTGCCACTGGTGGGACGC
GTGGCCGCTGGCGAGCCGCTGCTGGCCCAGCAACACATAGAGGGACACTATCAGGTGGACCCCTCCTTGT
TTAAGCCAAATGCTGATTTCCTGTTGCGGGTGTCGGGAATGTCCATGAAGGACATCGGTATTATGGATGG
TGACCTCCTCGCCGTCCATAAGACACAGGATGTCAGGAACGGCCAGGTAGTCGTTGCCAGGATAGACGAT
GAGGTCACTGTGAAACGTCTCAAGAAGCAAGGCAATAAGGTCGAGCTGCTGCCGGAGAATAGCGAGTTCA
AGCCGATCGTGGTGGATCTGCGACAGCAGTCCTTTACTATCGAGGGCTTGGCCGTGGGTGTGATCCGCAA
CGGAGATTGGCTGGGACGTCAGTTGGAGCTCCCTCCTACCGCCACGGCTACGGCCTCGATAATGCCGCAC
GTGATGGAGCAGCCTCTCAGTA
