>Addgene plasmid #61311 | pCaSpeR-act5cB-LexAQFw | addgene partial sequence | sequence record 102269 | actin5c-pA-R 5'-ACATCTGCTGGAAGGTGGAC-3'
ACAGAGTACTTGCGCTCTGGCGGGGCAATGATCTTGATCTTCATGGTCGACGGATCGCGGCCGCTCATTT
CTTCTTTTTGTATGTATTAATGTCGGAGAAGTTACATCCAGGAACGAATCCCAGATTGGTCATAAACTGT
GGGTCGACATCCACAGCGTCCGTGTATTCAATGCTAGCCAAATCGTCAACCATGGCATCGTAATCAACGG
TCGAGTAACCAAAGTTCGCCATTGGAACCAGATTCGAGTGGTACGGCGGGTGATTGGTCGTGCTGTCAAC
ATACGGAGGAGGCGGTCGGGGGGGGGCGCCACCGGGAGCGAGAGCGACGGAAGCTTCATTAAGGTGCGTA
GCCGGTGGCGGGTAAGTAGAGAGGATACCATGTGTATTTACGCTTCCATAATCGTTGGTCTGAGTGATAG
CATCGAGAGCTGCATCGGAGTTATACGGAGTGGGGTTGGGAATACCGTTGAAGCGGTCGTTGACGGGGTT
AATGCTGGTACTGAGAGGCTGCTCCATCACGTGCGGCATTATCGAGGCCGTA
